Addgene plasmid #133281: pcDNA3-BAP-Sox2
Purpose: Expression of target proteins BAP-Sox2 in mammalian cells
Depositing lab: Arman Kulyyassov. Depositing organization: National Centre for Biotechnology of the Republic of Kazakhstan. Publication: In Vivo Quantitative Estimation of DNA-Dependent Interaction of Sox2 and Oct4 Using BirA-Catalyzed Site-Specific Biotinylation. Kulyyassov A, Ogryzko V. Biomolecules. 2020 Jan 16;10(1). pii: biom10010142. doi: 10.3390/biom10010142. PubMed 31963153.
Backbone
  Vector backbone: pcDNA3.1(+)
  Backbone size w/o insert (bp): 6894
  Total vector size (bp): 7850
  Vector type: Mammalian Expression
  Selectable markers: Neomycin (select with G418)
Growth in bacteria
  Bacterial resistance: Ampicillin, 100 μg/mL
  Growth temperature: 37°C
  Growth strain: DH5alpha
  Copy number: Unknown
Gene/Insert
  Gene/Insert name: Sox2 (alt name: Sox2)
  Species: H. sapiens (human)
  Insert size (bp): 956
  GenBank ID: NM_003106
  Entrez Gene: SOX2 (a.k.a. ANOP3, MCOPS3)
  Promoter: CMV
  Tag / fusion protein: Biotin Acceptor Peptide contains 7-His-tag (N terminal on backbone)
  Cloning method: Restriction Enzyme; 5′ cloning site XhoI (not destroyed); 3′ cloning site NotI (not destroyed)
  Sequencing primers: 5′ CTCTGGCTAACTAGAGAAC; 3′ AGACGGCAATATGGTGGA
Terms and licenses: Academic/Nonprofit Terms; Industry Terms: Not Available to Industry
Depositor comments: 1. Kulyyassov, A. et al. PUB-MS: A Mass Spectrometry-based Method to Monitor Protein-Protein Proximity in vivo. Journal of Proteome Research10, 4416-4427, doi:10.1021/pr200189p (2011) 2. Shoaib, M. et al. PUB-NChIP-"in vivo biotinylation" approach to study chromatin in proximity to a protein of interest. Genome Research23, 331-340, doi:10.1101/gr.134874.111 (2013)..
How to cite: pcDNA3-BAP-Sox2 was a gift from Arman Kulyyassov (Addgene plasmid # 133281 ; http://n2t.net/addgene:133281 ; RRID:Addgene_133281)
