[The description below was written by a language model from this plasmid's Addgene catalogue record and pLannotate feature annotations shown in this document.]
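Description:
pcDNA3-BAP-Sox2 is a mammalian expression plasmid of about 7.85 kb built on a pcDNA3.1(+)-type backbone and designed to produce human SOX2 fused at its N-terminus to a biotin acceptor peptide (BAP) that also carries a histidine tag. It is propagated in E. coli through a high-copy ColE1/pUC origin with ampicillin selection (AmpR under its own bla promoter). An f1 origin is also present. For selection in mammalian cells, an SV40 early promoter drives the neomycin phosphotransferase gene, terminated by an SV40 polyadenylation signal, which confers G418 resistance.

The expression cassette uses the CMV immediate-early enhancer and promoter, followed by a T7 promoter, the His-tag/BAP leader and the SOX2 coding sequence, which was cloned between XhoI and NotI sites. The annotation tool marks the His tag but not the BAP itself, which is known only from the catalogue entry. Both the depositor and the repository-sequenced records also show an EMCV IRES followed by a human IL2RA (CD25) coding sequence downstream of SOX2, ahead of the bGH polyadenylation signal. The catalogue fields do not mention this second cistron. It would be co-translated from the same transcript and could plausibly act as a surface marker for transfected cells, but the record does not state its purpose. The unusually large backbone size listed is consistent with these elements being counted as part of the backbone.

The BAP is a substrate for the E. coli biotin ligase BirA. According to the associated publications, the construct is used in proximity-dependent in vivo biotinylation assays, in which a BirA-fused partner such as Oct4 biotinylates BAP-Sox2 when the two proteins are close together. This allows their DNA-dependent interaction to be estimated quantitatively.
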