Features (pLannotate 1.2.2; 23 found; start..end, strand, type, name):
     37..261     +  polyA_signal   bGH poly(A) signal: bovine growth hormone polyadenylation signal
    265..286     +  promoter       SV40 promoter (fragment): SV40 enhancer and early promoter
    307..735     +  rep_origin     f1 ori (sequence partly withheld): f1 bacteriophage origin of replication; arrow indicates direction of (+) strand synthesis
    749..1078    +  promoter       SV40 promoter: SV40 enhancer and early promoter
   1145..1936    +  CDS            neo: KKA2_KLEPN - Also known as kan, nptII. Experimental evidence at protein level: Swiss-Prot protein existence level 1. Resistance to kanamycin, neomycin, paromomycin, ribostamycin, butirosin and gentamicin B. From Klebsiella pneumoniae.
   1960..2118    +  CDS            ble (fragment): BLE_KLEPN - Experimental evidence at protein level: Swiss-Prot protein existence level 1. Binding protein with a strong affinity to the bleomycin family of antibiotics. Binds to CL990; an antimitotic-antibiotic compound. From Klebsiella pneumoniae.
   2113..2234    +  polyA_signal   SV40 poly(A) signal: SV40 polyadenylation signal
   2307..2323    -  protein_bind   lac operator: The lac repressor binds to the lac operator to inhibit transcription in E. coli. This inhibition can be relieved by adding lactose or isopropyl-β-D-thiogalactopyranoside (IPTG). lac repressor encoded by lacI
   2331..2361    -  promoter       lac promoter: promoter for the E. coli lac operon
   2376..2397    -  protein_bind   CAP binding site: CAP binding activates transcription in the presence of cAMP. E. coli catabolite activator protein
   2410..2502    -  CDS            lacI (fragment): lac repressor; lacI; The lac repressor binds to the lac operator to inhibit transcription in E. coli. This inhibition can be relieved by adding lactose or isopropyl-β-D-thiogalactopyranoside (IPTG).
   2685..3270    -  rep_origin     ori: high-copy-number ColE1/pMB1/pBR322/pUC origin of replication
   3441..4301    -  CDS            AmpR: β-lactamase; bla; confers resistance to ampicillin, carbenicillin, and related antibiotics
   4302..4406    -  promoter       AmpR promoter: bla
   4465..4517    -  misc_feature   bom (fragment): basis of mobility region from pBR322
   4672..5051    +  enhancer       CMV enhancer: human cytomegalovirus immediate early enhancer
   5052..5255    +  promoter       CMV promoter: human cytomegalovirus (CMV) immediate early promoter
   5251..5284    +  LTR            5' LTR (truncated) (fragment): truncated 5' long terminal repeat (LTR) from HIV-1
   5300..5318    +  promoter       T7 promoter: promoter for bacteriophage T7 RNA polymerase
   5384..5401    +  CDS            6xHis: 6xHis affinity tag
   5459..6409    +  CDS            SOX2: SOX2_HUMAN - Experimental evidence at protein level: Swiss-Prot protein existence level 1. Transcription factor that forms a trimeric complex with OCT4 on DNA and controls the expression of a number of genes involved in embryonic development such as YES1, FGF4, UTF1 and ZFP206 (By similarity). Binds to the proximal enhancer region of NANOG (By similarity). Critical for early embryogenesis and for embryonic stem cell pluripotency (PubMed:18035408). Downstream SRRT target that mediates the promotion of neural stem cell self-renewal (By similarity). Keeps neural cells undifferentiated by countera
   6472..7033    +  misc_feature   IRES: internal ribosome entry site (IRES) of the encephalomyocarditis virus (EMCV)
   7036..1       +  CDS            IL2RA (across the origin): IL2RA_HUMAN - Experimental evidence at protein level: Swiss-Prot protein existence level 1. Receptor for interleukin-2. The receptor is involved in the regulation of immune tolerance by controlling regulatory T cells (TREGs) activity. TREGs suppress the activation and expansion of autoreactive T-cells. From Homo sapiens (Human).
>Addgene plasmid #133281 | pcDNA3-BAP-Sox2 | depositor full sequence | sequence record 256120 | Plasmid for expression of BAP-Sox2 protein in mammalian cells, forward primer pcDNA3.1-FP (CTCTGGCTAACTAGAGAAC)
CTAGAGGGCCCGTTTAAACCCGCTGATCAGCCTCGACTGTGCCTTCTAGTTGCCAGCCATCTGTTGTTTG
CCCCTCCCCCGTGCCTTCCTTGACCCTGGAAGGTGCCACTCCCACTGTCCTTTCCTAATAAAATGAGGAA
ATTGCATCGCATTGTCTGAGTAGGTGTCATTCTATTCTGGGGGGTGGGGTGGGGCAGGACAGCAAGGGGG
AGGATTGGGAAGACAATAGCAGGCATGCTGGGGATGCGGTGGGCTCTATGGCTTCTGAGGCGGAAAGAAC
CAGCTGGGGCTCTAGGGGGTATCCCC
[124 nt withheld, positions 307-430]
C
[91 nt withheld, positions 432-522]
A
[49 nt withheld, positions 524-572]
CCTTTGACGTTGGAGTCCACGTTCTTT
[37 nt withheld, positions 600-636]
ACCCTATCTCGGTCTATTCTTTTGATTTATAAGGGATTTTGCCGATTTCGGCCTATTGGTTAAAAAATGA
GCTGATTTAACAAAAATTTAACGCGAATTAATTCTGTGGAATGTGTGTCAGTTAGGGTGTGGAAAGTCCC
CAGGCTCCCCAGCAGGCAGAAGTATGCAAAGCATGCATCTCAATTAGTCAGCAACCAGGTGTGGAAAGTC
CCCAGGCTCCCCAGCAGGCAGAAGTATGCAAAGCATGCATCTCAATTAGTCAGCAACCATAGTCCCGCCC
CTAACTCCGCCCATCCCGCCCCTAACTCCGCCCAGTTCCGCCCATTCTCCGCCCCATGGCTGACTAATTT
TTTTTATTTATGCAGAGGCCGAGGCCGCCTCTGCCTCTGAGCTATTCCAGAAGTAGTGAGGAGGCTTTTT
TGGAGGCCTAGGCTTTTGCAAAAAGCTCCCGGGAGCTTGTATATCCATTTTCGGATCTGATCAAGAGACA
GGATGAGGATCGTTTCGCATGATTGAACAAGATGGATTGCACGCAGGTTCTCCGGCCGCTTGGGTGGAGA
GGCTATTCGGCTATGACTGGGCACAACAGACAATCGGCTGCTCTGATGCCGCCGTGTTCCGGCTGTCAGC
GCAGGGGCGCCCGGTTCTTTTTGTCAAGACCGACCTGTCCGGTGCCCTGAATGAACTGCAGGACGAGGCA
GCGCGGCTATCGTGGCTGGCCACGACGGGCGTTCCTTGCGCAGCTGTGCTCGACGTTGTCACTGAAGCGG
GAAGGGACTGGCTGCTATTGGGCGAAGTGCCGGGGCAGGATCTCCTGTCATCTCACCTTGCTCCTGCCGA
GAAAGTATCCATCATGGCTGATGCAATGCGGCGGCTGCATACGCTTGATCCGGCTACCTGCCCATTCGAC
CACCAAGCGAAACATCGCATCGAGCGAGCACGTACTCGGATGGAAGCCGGTCTTGTCGATCAGGATGATC
TGGACGAAGAGCATCAGGGGCTCGCGCCAGCCGAACTGTTCGCCAGGCTCAAGGCGCGCATGCCCGACGG
CGAGGATCTCGTCGTGACCCATGGCGATGCCTGCTTGCCGAATATCATGGTGGAAAATGGCCGCTTTTCT
GGATTCATCGACTGTGGCCGGCTGGGTGTGGCGGACCGCTATCAGGACATAGCGTTGGCTACCCGTGATA
TTGCTGAAGAGCTTGGCGGCGAATGGGCTGACCGCTTCCTCGTGCTTTACGGTATCGCCGCTCCCGATTC
GCAGCGCATCGCCTTCTATCGCCTTCTTGACGAGTTCTTCTGAGCGGGACTCTGGGGTTCGAAATGACCG
ACCAAGCGACGCCCAACCTGCCATCACGAGATTTCGATTCCACCGCCGCCTTCTATGAAAGGTTGGGCTT
CGGAATCGTTTTCCGGGACGCCGGCTGGATGATCCTCCAGCGCGGGGATCTCATGCTGGAGTTCTTCGCC
CACCCCAACTTGTTTATTGCAGCTTATAATGGTTACAAATAAAGCAATAGCATCACAAATTTCACAAATA
AAGCATTTTTTTCACTGCATTCTAGTTGTGGTTTGTCCAAACTCATCAATGTATCTTATCATGTCTGTAT
ACCGTCGACCTCTAGCTAGAGCTTGGCGTAATCATGGTCATAGCTGTTTCCTGTGTGAAATTGTTATCCG
CTCACAATTCCACACAACATACGAGCCGGAAGCATAAAGTGTAAAGCCTGGGGTGCCTAATGAGTGAGCT
AACTCACATTAATTGCGTTGCGCTCACTGCCCGCTTTCCAGTCGGGAAACCTGTCGTGCCAGCTGCATTA
ATGAATCGGCCAACGCGCGGGGAGAGGCGGTTTGCGTATTGGGCGCTCTTCCGCTTCCTCGCTCACTGAC
TCGCTGCGCTCGGTCGTTCGGCTGCGGCGAGCGGTATCAGCTCACTCAAAGGCGGTAATACGGTTATCCA
CAGAATCAGGGGATAACGCAGGAAAGAACATGTGAGCAAAAGGCCAGCAAAAGGCCAGGAACCGTAAAAA
GGCCGCGTTGCTGGCGTTTTTCCATAGGCTCCGCCCCCCTGACGAGCATCACAAAAATCGACGCTCAAGT
CAGAGGTGGCGAAACCCGACAGGACTATAAAGATACCAGGCGTTTCCCCCTGGAAGCTCCCTCGTGCGCT
CTCCTGTTCCGACCCTGCCGCTTACCGGATACCTGTCCGCCTTTCTCCCTTCGGGAAGCGTGGCGCTTTC
TCATAGCTCACGCTGTAGGTATCTCAGTTCGGTGTAGGTCGTTCGCTCCAAGCTGGGCTGTGTGCACGAA
CCCCCCGTTCAGCCCGACCGCTGCGCCTTATCCGGTAACTATCGTCTTGAGTCCAACCCGGTAAGACACG
ACTTATCGCCACTGGCAGCAGCCACTGGTAACAGGATTAGCAGAGCGAGGTATGTAGGCGGTGCTACAGA
GTTCTTGAAGTGGTGGCCTAACTACGGCTACACTAGAAGAACAGTATTTGGTATCTGCGCTCTGCTGAAG
CCAGTTACCTTCGGAAAAAGAGTTGGTAGCTCTTGATCCGGCAAACAAACCACCGCTGGTAGCGGTTTTT
TTGTTTGCAAGCAGCAGATTACGCGCAGAAAAAAAGGATCTCAAGAAGATCCTTTGATCTTTTCTACGGG
GTCTGACGCTCAGTGGAACGAAAACTCACGTTAAGGGATTTTGGTCATGAGATTATCAAAAAGGATCTTC
ACCTAGATCCTTTTAAATTAAAAATGAAGTTTTAAATCAATCTAAAGTATATATGAGTAAACTTGGTCTG
ACAGTTACCAATGCTTAATCAGTGAGGCACCTATCTCAGCGATCTGTCTATTTCGTTCATCCATAGTTGC
CTGACTCCCCGTCGTGTAGATAACTACGATACGGGAGGGCTTACCATCTGGCCCCAGTGCTGCAATGATA
CCGCGAGACCCACGCTCACCGGCTCCAGATTTATCAGCAATAAACCAGCCAGCCGGAAGGGCCGAGCGCA
GAAGTGGTCCTGCAACTTTATCCGCCTCCATCCAGTCTATTAATTGTTGCCGGGAAGCTAGAGTAAGTAG
TTCGCCAGTTAATAGTTTGCGCAACGTTGTTGCCATTGCTACAGGCATCGTGGTGTCACGCTCGTCGTTT
GGTATGGCTTCATTCAGCTCCGGTTCCCAACGATCAAGGCGAGTTACATGATCCCCCATGTTGTGCAAAA
AAGCGGTTAGCTCCTTCGGTCCTCCGATCGTTGTCAGAAGTAAGTTGGCCGCAGTGTTATCACTCATGGT
TATGGCAGCACTGCATAATTCTCTTACTGTCATGCCATCCGTAAGATGCTTTTCTGTGACTGGTGAGTAC
TCAACCAAGTCATTCTGAGAATAGTGTATGCGGCGACCGAGTTGCTCTTGCCCGGCGTCAATACGGGATA
ATACCGCGCCACATAGCAGAACTTTAAAAGTGCTCATCATTGGAAAACGTTCTTCGGGGCGAAAACTCTC
AAGGATCTTACCGCTGTTGAGATCCAGTTCGATGTAACCCACTCGTGCACCCAACTGATCTTCAGCATCT
TTTACTTTCACCAGCGTTTCTGGGTGAGCAAAAACAGGAAGGCAAAATGCCGCAAAAAAGGGAATAAGGG
CGACACGGAAATGTTGAATACTCATACTCTTCCTTTTTCAATATTATTGAAGCATTTATCAGGGTTATTG
TCTCATGAGCGGATACATATTTGAATGTATTTAGAAAAATAAACAAATAGGGGTTCCGCGCACATTTCCC
CGAAAAGTGCCACCTGACGTCGACGGATCGGGAGATCTCCCGATCCCCTATGGTGCACTCTCAGTACAAT
CTGCTCTGATGCCGCATAGTTAAGCCAGTATCTGCTCCCTGCTTGTGTGTTGGAGGTCGCTGAGTAGTGC
GCGAGCAAAATTTAAGCTACAACAAGGCAAGGCTTGACCGACAATTGCATGAAGAATCTGCTTAGGGTTA
GGCGTTTTGCGCTGCTTCGCGATGTACGGGCCAGATATACGCGTTGACATTGATTATTGACTAGTTATTA
ATAGTAATCAATTACGGGGTCATTAGTTCATAGCCCATATATGGAGTTCCGCGTTACATAACTTACGGTA
AATGGCCCGCCTGGCTGACCGCCCAACGACCCCCGCCCATTGACGTCAATAATGACGTATGTTCCCATAG
TAACGCCAATAGGGACTTTCCATTGACGTCAATGGGTGGAGTATTTACGGTAAACTGCCCACTTGGCAGT
ACATCAAGTGTATCATATGCCAAGTACGCCCCCTATTGACGTCAATGACGGTAAATGGCCCGCCTGGCAT
TATGCCCAGTACATGACCTTATGGGACTTTCCTACTTGGCAGTACATCTACGTATTAGTCATCGCTATTA
CCATGGTGATGCGGTTTTGGCAGTACATCAATGGGCGTGGATAGCGGTTTGACTCACGGGGATTTCCAAG
TCTCCACCCCATTGACGTCAATGGGAGTTTGTTTTGGCACCAAAATCAACGGGACTTTCCAAAATGTCGT
AACAACTCCGCCCCATTGACGCAAATGGGCGGTAGGCGTGTACGGTGGGAGGTCTATATAAGCAGAGCTC
TCTGGCTAACTAGAGAACCCACTGCTTACTGGCTTATCGAAATTAATACGACTCACTATAGGGAGACCCA
AGCTGGCTAGCGTTTAAACTTAAGCTTGGTACCGAGCTCGGATCTTGAACCATGGGACACCATCACCATC
ACCATCATGGCCTGACAAGAATCCTGGAAGCTCAGAAGATCGTGAGAGGAGGCCTCGAGGGCATGTACAA
CATGATGGAGACGGAGCTGAAGCCGCCGGGCCCGCAGCAAACTTCGGGGGGCGGCGGCGGCAACTCCACC
GCGGCGGCGGCCGGCGGCAACCAGAAAAACAGCCCGGACCGCGTCAAGCGGCCCATGAATGCCTTCATGG
TGTGGTCCCGCGGGCAGCGGCGCAAGATGGCCCAGGAGAACCCCAAGATGCACAACTCGGAGATCAGCAA
GCGCCTGGGCGCCGAGTGGAAACTTTTGTCGGAGACGGAGAAGCGGCCGTTCATCGACGAGGCTAAGCGG
CTGCGAGCGCTGCACATGAAGGAGCACCCGGATTATAAATACCGGCCCCGGCGGAAAACCAAGACGCTCA
TGAAGAAGGATAAGTACACGCTGCCCGGCGGGCTGCTGGCCCCCGGCGGCAATAGCATGGCGAGCGGGGT
CGGGGTGGGCGCCGGCCTGGGCGCGGGCGTGAACCAGCGCATGGACAGTTACGCGCACATGAACGGCTGG
AGCAACGGCAGCTACAGCATGATGCAGGACCAGCTGGGCTACCCGCAGCACCCGGGCCTCAATGCGCACG
GCGCAGCGCAGATGCAGCCCATGCACCGCTACGACGTGAGCGCCCTGCAGTACAACTCCATGACCAGCTC
GCAGACCTACATGAACGGCTCGCCCACCTACAGCATGTCCTACTCGCAGCAGGGCACCCCTGGCATGGCT
CTTGGCTCCATGGGTTCGGTGGTCAAGTCCGAGGCCAGCTCCAGCCCCCCTGTGGTTACCTCTTCCTCCC
ACTCCAGGGCGCCCTGCCAGGCCGGGGACCTCCGGGACATGATCAGCATGTATCTCCCCGGCGCCGAGGT
GCCGGAACCCGCCGCCCCCAGCAGACTTCACATGTCCCAGCACTACCAGAGCGGCCCGGTGCCCGGCACG
GCCATTAACGGCACACTGCCCCTCTCACACATGTGAGCGGCCGCATCGAGAGATCCGGGAGACACAACGG
TTTCCCTCTAGCGGGATCAATTCCGCCCCCCCCCCTAACGTTACTGGCCGAAGCCGCTTGGAATAAGGCC
GGTGTGCGTTTGTCTATATGTTATTTTCCACCATATTGCCGTCTTTTGGCAATGTGAGGGCCCGGAAACC
TGGCCCTGTCTTCTTGACGAGCATTCCTAGGGGTCTTTCCCCTCTCGCCAAAGGAATGCAAGGTCTGTTG
AATGTCGTGAAGGAAGCAGTTCCTCTGGAAGCTTCTTGAAGACAAACAACGTCTGTAGCGACCCTTTGCA
GGCAGCGGAACCCCCCACCTGGCGACAGGTGCCTCTGCGGCCAAAAGCCACGTGTATAAGATACACCTGC
AAAGGCGGCACAACCCCAGTGCCACGTTGTGAGTTGGATAGTTGTGGAAAGAGTCAAATGGCTCTCCTCA
AGCGTATTCAACAAGGGGCTGAAGGATGCCCAGAAGGTACCCCATTGTATGGGATCTGATCTGGGGCCTC
GGTGCACATGCTTTACATGTGTTTAGTCGAGGTTAAAAAAACGTCTAGGCCCCCCGAACCACGGGGACGT
GGTTTTCCTTTGAAAAACACGATAATACCATGGATTCATACCTGCTGATGTGGGGACTGCTCACGTTCAT
CATGGTGCCTGGCTGCCAGGCAGAGCTCTGTGACGATGACCCGCCAGAGATCCCACACGCCACATTCAAA
GCCATGGCCTACAAGGAAGGAACCATGTTGAACTGTGAATGCAAGAGAGGTTTCCGCAGAATAAAAAGCG
GGTCACTCTATATGCTCTGTACAGGAAACTCTAGCCACTCGTCCTGGGACAACCAATGTCAATGCACAAG
CTCTGCCACTCGGAACACAACGAAACAAGTGACACCTCAACCTGAAGAACAGAAAGAAAGGAAAACCACA
GAAATGCAAAGTCCAATGCAGCCAGTGGACCAAGCGAGCCTTCCAGGTCACTGCAGGGAACCTCCACCAT
GGGAAAATGAAGCCACAGAGAGAATTTATCATTTCGTGGTGGGGCAGATGGTTTATTATCAGTGCGTCCA
GGGATACAGGGCTCTACACAGAGGTCCTGCTGAGAGCGTCTGCAAAATGACCCACGGGAAGACAAGGTGG
ACCCAGCCCCAGCTCATATGCACAGGTGAAATGGAGACCAGTCAGTTTCCAGGTGAAGAGAAGCCTCAGG
CAAGCCCCGAAGGCCGTCCTGAGAGTGAGACTTCCTGCCTCGTCACAACAACAGATTTTCAAATACAGAC
AGAAATGGCTGCAACCATGGAGACGTCCATATTTACAACAGAGTACCAGGTAGCAGTGGCCGGCTGTGTT
TTCCTGCTGATCAGCGTCCTCCTCCTGAGTGGGCTCACCTGGCAGCGGAGACAGAGGAAGAGTAGAAGAA
CAAT
