Features (pLannotate 1.2.2; 24 found; start..end, strand, type, name):
      8..26      -  promoter       SP6 promoter: promoter for bacteriophage SP6 RNA polymerase
     52..276     +  polyA_signal   bGH poly(A) signal: bovine growth hormone polyadenylation signal
    280..301     +  promoter       SV40 promoter (fragment): SV40 enhancer and early promoter
    322..750     +  rep_origin     f1 ori (sequence partly withheld): f1 bacteriophage origin of replication; arrow indicates direction of (+) strand synthesis
    764..1093    +  promoter       SV40 promoter: SV40 enhancer and early promoter
   1160..1951    +  CDS            neo: KKA2_KLEPN - Also known as kan, nptII. Experimental evidence at protein level: Swiss-Prot protein existence level 1. Resistance to kanamycin, neomycin, paromomycin, ribostamycin, butirosin and gentamicin B. From Klebsiella pneumoniae.
   1975..2133    +  CDS            ble (fragment): BLE_KLEPN - Experimental evidence at protein level: Swiss-Prot protein existence level 1. Binding protein with a strong affinity to the bleomycin family of antibiotics. Binds to CL990; an antimitotic-antibiotic compound. From Klebsiella pneumoniae.
   2128..2249    +  polyA_signal   SV40 poly(A) signal: SV40 polyadenylation signal
   2322..2338    -  protein_bind   lac operator: The lac repressor binds to the lac operator to inhibit transcription in E. coli. This inhibition can be relieved by adding lactose or isopropyl-β-D-thiogalactopyranoside (IPTG). lac repressor encoded by lacI
   2346..2376    -  promoter       lac promoter: promoter for the E. coli lac operon
   2391..2412    -  protein_bind   CAP binding site: CAP binding activates transcription in the presence of cAMP. E. coli catabolite activator protein
   2425..2517    -  CDS            lacI (fragment): lac repressor; lacI; The lac repressor binds to the lac operator to inhibit transcription in E. coli. This inhibition can be relieved by adding lactose or isopropyl-β-D-thiogalactopyranoside (IPTG).
   2700..3288    -  rep_origin     ori: high-copy-number ColE1/pMB1/pBR322/pUC origin of replication
   3459..4319    -  CDS            AmpR: β-lactamase; bla; confers resistance to ampicillin, carbenicillin, and related antibiotics
   4320..4424    -  promoter       AmpR promoter: bla
   4483..4535    -  misc_feature   bom (fragment): basis of mobility region from pBR322
   4690..5069    +  enhancer       CMV enhancer: human cytomegalovirus immediate early enhancer
   5070..5273    +  promoter       CMV promoter: human cytomegalovirus (CMV) immediate early promoter
   5269..5302    +  LTR            5' LTR (truncated) (fragment): truncated 5' long terminal repeat (LTR) from HIV-1
   5318..5336    +  promoter       T7 promoter: promoter for bacteriophage T7 RNA polymerase
   5380..5397    +  CDS            6xHis: 6xHis affinity tag
   5455..6405    +  CDS            SOX2: SOX2_HUMAN - Experimental evidence at protein level: Swiss-Prot protein existence level 1. Transcription factor that forms a trimeric complex with OCT4 on DNA and controls the expression of a number of genes involved in embryonic development such as YES1, FGF4, UTF1 and ZFP206 (By similarity). Binds to the proximal enhancer region of NANOG (By similarity). Critical for early embryogenesis and for embryonic stem cell pluripotency (PubMed:18035408). Downstream SRRT target that mediates the promotion of neural stem cell self-renewal (By similarity). Keeps neural cells undifferentiated by countera
   6468..7029    +  misc_feature   IRES: internal ribosome entry site (IRES) of the encephalomyocarditis virus (EMCV)
   7032..7847    +  CDS            IL2RA: IL2RA_HUMAN - Experimental evidence at protein level: Swiss-Prot protein existence level 1. Receptor for interleukin-2. The receptor is involved in the regulation of immune tolerance by controlling regulatory T cells (TREGs) activity. TREGs suppress the activation and expansion of autoreactive T-cells. From Homo sapiens (Human).
>Addgene plasmid #133281 | pcDNA3-BAP-Sox2 | addgene full sequence | sequence record 263298 | Addgene NGS Result
GCCCTATTCTATAGTGTCACCTAAATGCTAGAGCTCGCTGATCAGCCTCGACTGTGCCTTCTAGTTGCCA
GCCATCTGTTGTTTGCCCCTCCCCCGTGCCTTCCTTGACCCTGGAAGGTGCCACTCCCACTGTCCTTTCC
TAATAAAATGAGGAAATTGCATCGCATTGTCTGAGTAGGTGTCATTCTATTCTGGGGGGTGGGGTGGGGC
AGGACAGCAAGGGGGAGGATTGGGAAGACAATAGCAGGCATGCTGGGGATGCGGTGGGCTCTATGGCTTC
TGAGGCGGAAAGAACCAGCTGGGGCTCTAGGGGGTATCCCC
[124 nt withheld, positions 322-445]
C
[91 nt withheld, positions 447-537]
A
[49 nt withheld, positions 539-587]
CCTTTGACGTTGGAGTCCACGTTCTTT
[37 nt withheld, positions 615-651]
ACCCTATCTCGGTCTATTCTTTTGATTTATAAGGGATTTTGCCGATTTCGGCCTATTGGTTAAAAAATGA
GCTGATTTAACAAAAATTTAACGCGAATTAATTCTGTGGAATGTGTGTCAGTTAGGGTGTGGAAAGTCCC
CAGGCTCCCCAGCAGGCAGAAGTATGCAAAGCATGCATCTCAATTAGTCAGCAACCAGGTGTGGAAAGTC
CCCAGGCTCCCCAGCAGGCAGAAGTATGCAAAGCATGCATCTCAATTAGTCAGCAACCATAGTCCCGCCC
CTAACTCCGCCCATCCCGCCCCTAACTCCGCCCAGTTCCGCCCATTCTCCGCCCCATGGCTGACTAATTT
TTTTTATTTATGCAGAGGCCGAGGCCGCCTCTGCCTCTGAGCTATTCCAGAAGTAGTGAGGAGGCTTTTT
TGGAGGCCTAGGCTTTTGCAAAAAGCTCCCGGGAGCTTGTATATCCATTTTCGGATCTGATCAAGAGACA
GGATGAGGATCGTTTCGCATGATTGAACAAGATGGATTGCACGCAGGTTCTCCGGCCGCTTGGGTGGAGA
GGCTATTCGGCTATGACTGGGCACAACAGACAATCGGCTGCTCTGATGCCGCCGTGTTCCGGCTGTCAGC
GCAGGGGCGCCCGGTTCTTTTTGTCAAGACCGACCTGTCCGGTGCCCTGAATGAACTGCAGGACGAGGCA
GCGCGGCTATCGTGGCTGGCCACGACGGGCGTTCCTTGCGCAGCTGTGCTCGACGTTGTCACTGAAGCGG
GAAGGGACTGGCTGCTATTGGGCGAAGTGCCGGGGCAGGATCTCCTGTCATCTCACCTTGCTCCTGCCGA
GAAAGTATCCATCATGGCTGATGCAATGCGGCGGCTGCATACGCTTGATCCGGCTACCTGCCCATTCGAC
CACCAAGCGAAACATCGCATCGAGCGAGCACGTACTCGGATGGAAGCCGGTCTTGTCGATCAGGATGATC
TGGACGAAGAGCATCAGGGGCTCGCGCCAGCCGAACTGTTCGCCAGGCTCAAGGCGCGCATGCCCGACGG
CGAGGATCTCGTCGTGACCCATGGCGATGCCTGCTTGCCGAATATCATGGTGGAAAATGGCCGCTTTTCT
GGATTCATCGACTGTGGCCGGCTGGGTGTGGCGGACCGCTATCAGGACATAGCGTTGGCTACCCGTGATA
TTGCTGAAGAGCTTGGCGGCGAATGGGCTGACCGCTTCCTCGTGCTTTACGGTATCGCCGCTCCCGATTC
GCAGCGCATCGCCTTCTATCGCCTTCTTGACGAGTTCTTCTGAGCGGGACTCTGGGGTTCGAAATGACCG
ACCAAGCGACGCCCAACCTGCCATCACGAGATTTCGATTCCACCGCCGCCTTCTATGAAAGGTTGGGCTT
CGGAATCGTTTTCCGGGACGCCGGCTGGATGATCCTCCAGCGCGGGGATCTCATGCTGGAGTTCTTCGCC
CACCCCAACTTGTTTATTGCAGCTTATAATGGTTACAAATAAAGCAATAGCATCACAAATTTCACAAATA
AAGCATTTTTTTCACTGCATTCTAGTTGTGGTTTGTCCAAACTCATCAATGTATCTTATCATGTCTGTAT
ACCGTCGACCTCTAGCTAGAGCTTGGCGTAATCATGGTCATAGCTGTTTCCTGTGTGAAATTGTTATCCG
CTCACAATTCCACACAACATACGAGCCGGAAGCATAAAGTGTAAAGCCTGGGGTGCCTAATGAGTGAGCT
AACTCACATTAATTGCGTTGCGCTCACTGCCCGCTTTCCAGTCGGGAAACCTGTCGTGCCAGCTGCATTA
ATGAATCGGCCAACGCGCGGGGAGAGGCGGTTTGCGTATTGGGCGCTCTTCCGCTTCCTCGCTCACTGAC
TCGCTGCGCTCGGTCGTTCGGCTGCGGCGAGCGGTATCAGCTCACTCAAAGGCGGTAATACGGTTATCCA
CAGAATCAGGGGATAACGCAGGAAAGAACATGTGAGCAAAAGGCCAGCAAAAGGCCAGGAACCGTAAAAA
GGCCGCGTTGCTGGCGTTTTTCCATAGGCTCCGCCCCCCTGACGAGCATCACAAAAATCGACGCTCAAGT
CAGAGGTGGCGAAACCCGACAGGACTATAAAGATACCAGGCGTTTCCCCCTGGAAGCTCCCTCGTGCGCT
CTCCTGTTCCGACCCTGCCGCTTACCGGATACCTGTCCGCCTTTCTCCCTTCGGGAAGCGTGGCGCTTTC
TCATAGCTCACGCTGTAGGTATCTCAGTTCGGTGTAGGTCGTTCGCTCCAAGCTGGGCTGTGTGCACGAA
CCCCCCGTTCAGCCCGACCGCTGCGCCTTATCCGGTAACTATCGTCTTGAGTCCAACCCGGTAAGACACG
ACTTATCGCCACTGGCAGCAGCCACTGGTAACAGGATTAGCAGAGCGAGGTATGTAGGCGGTGCTACAGA
GTTCTTGAAGTGGTGGCCTAACTACGGCTACACTAGAAGAACAGTATTTGGTATCTGCGCTCTGCTGAAG
CCAGTTACCTTCGGAAAAAGAGTTGGTAGCTCTTGATCCGGCAAACAAACCACCGCTGGTAGCGGTGGTT
TTTTTGTTTGCAAGCAGCAGATTACGCGCAGAAAAAAAGGATCTCAAGAAGATCCTTTGATCTTTTCTAC
GGGGTCTGACGCTCAGTGGAACGAAAACTCACGTTAAGGGATTTTGGTCATGAGATTATCAAAAAGGATC
TTCACCTAGATCCTTTTAAATTAAAAATGAAGTTTTAAATCAATCTAAAGTATATATGAGTAAACTTGGT
CTGACAGTTACCAATGCTTAATCAGTGAGGCACCTATCTCAGCGATCTGTCTATTTCGTTCATCCATAGT
TGCCTGACTCCCCGTCGTGTAGATAACTACGATACGGGAGGGCTTACCATCTGGCCCCAGTGCTGCAATG
ATACCGCGAGACCCACGCTCACCGGCTCCAGATTTATCAGCAATAAACCAGCCAGCCGGAAGGGCCGAGC
GCAGAAGTGGTCCTGCAACTTTATCCGCCTCCATCCAGTCTATTAATTGTTGCCGGGAAGCTAGAGTAAG
TAGTTCGCCAGTTAATAGTTTGCGCAACGTTGTTGCCATTGCTACAGGCATCGTGGTGTCACGCTCGTCG
TTTGGTATGGCTTCATTCAGCTCCGGTTCCCAACGATCAAGGCGAGTTACATGATCCCCCATGTTGTGCA
AAAAAGCGGTTAGCTCCTTCGGTCCTCCGATCGTTGTCAGAAGTAAGTTGGCCGCAGTGTTATCACTCAT
GGTTATGGCAGCACTGCATAATTCTCTTACTGTCATGCCATCCGTAAGATGCTTTTCTGTGACTGGTGAG
TACTCAACCAAGTCATTCTGAGAATAGTGTATGCGGCGACCGAGTTGCTCTTGCCCGGCGTCAATACGGG
ATAATACCGCGCCACATAGCAGAACTTTAAAAGTGCTCATCATTGGAAAACGTTCTTCGGGGCGAAAACT
CTCAAGGATCTTACCGCTGTTGAGATCCAGTTCGATGTAACCCACTCGTGCACCCAACTGATCTTCAGCA
TCTTTTACTTTCACCAGCGTTTCTGGGTGAGCAAAAACAGGAAGGCAAAATGCCGCAAAAAAGGGAATAA
GGGCGACACGGAAATGTTGAATACTCATACTCTTCCTTTTTCAATATTATTGAAGCATTTATCAGGGTTA
TTGTCTCATGAGCGGATACATATTTGAATGTATTTAGAAAAATAAACAAATAGGGGTTCCGCGCACATTT
CCCCGAAAAGTGCCACCTGACGTCGACGGATCGGGAGATCTCCCGATCCCCTATGGTGCACTCTCAGTAC
AATCTGCTCTGATGCCGCATAGTTAAGCCAGTATCTGCTCCCTGCTTGTGTGTTGGAGGTCGCTGAGTAG
TGCGCGAGCAAAATTTAAGCTACAACAAGGCAAGGCTTGACCGACAATTGCATGAAGAATCTGCTTAGGG
TTAGGCGTTTTGCGCTGCTTCGCGATGTACGGGCCAGATATACGCGTTGACATTGATTATTGACTAGTTA
TTAATAGTAATCAATTACGGGGTCATTAGTTCATAGCCCATATATGGAGTTCCGCGTTACATAACTTACG
GTAAATGGCCCGCCTGGCTGACCGCCCAACGACCCCCGCCCATTGACGTCAATAATGACGTATGTTCCCA
TAGTAACGCCAATAGGGACTTTCCATTGACGTCAATGGGTGGAGTATTTACGGTAAACTGCCCACTTGGC
AGTACATCAAGTGTATCATATGCCAAGTACGCCCCCTATTGACGTCAATGACGGTAAATGGCCCGCCTGG
CATTATGCCCAGTACATGACCTTATGGGACTTTCCTACTTGGCAGTACATCTACGTATTAGTCATCGCTA
TTACCATGGTGATGCGGTTTTGGCAGTACATCAATGGGCGTGGATAGCGGTTTGACTCACGGGGATTTCC
AAGTCTCCACCCCATTGACGTCAATGGGAGTTTGTTTTGGCACCAAAATCAACGGGACTTTCCAAAATGT
CGTAACAACTCCGCCCCATTGACGCAAATGGGCGGTAGGCGTGTACGGTGGGAGGTCTATATAAGCAGAG
CTCTCTGGCTAACTAGAGAACCCACTGCTTACTGGCTTATCGAAATTAATACGACTCACTATAGGGAGAC
CCAAGCTTGGTACCGAGCTCGGATCTTGAACCATGGGACACCATCACCATCACCATCATGGCCTGACAAG
AATCCTGGAAGCTCAGAAGATCGTGAGAGGAGGCCTCGAGGGCATGTACAACATGATGGAGACGGAGCTG
AAGCCGCCGGGCCCGCAGCAAACTTCGGGGGGCGGCGGCGGCAACTCCACCGCGGCGGCGGCCGGCGGCA
ACCAGAAAAACAGCCCGGACCGCGTCAAGCGGCCCATGAATGCCTTCATGGTGTGGTCCCGCGGGCAGCG
GCGCAAGATGGCCCAGGAGAACCCCAAGATGCACAACTCGGAGATCAGCAAGCGCCTGGGCGCCGAGTGG
AAACTTTTGTCGGAGACGGAGAAGCGGCCGTTCATCGACGAGGCTAAGCGGCTGCGAGCGCTGCACATGA
AGGAGCACCCGGATTATAAATACCGGCCCCGGCGGAAAACCAAGACGCTCATGAAGAAGGATAAGTACAC
GCTGCCCGGCGGGCTGCTGGCCCCCGGCGGCAATAGCATGGCGAGCGGGGTCGGGGTGGGCGCCGGCCTG
GGCGCGGGCGTGAACCAGCGCATGGACAGTTACGCGCACATGAACGGCTGGAGCAACGGCAGCTACAGCA
TGATGCAGGACCAGCTGGGCTACCCGCAGCACCCGGGCCTCAATGCGCACGGCGCAGCGCAGATGCAGCC
CATGCACCGCTACGACGTGAGCGCCCTGCAGTACAACTCCATGACCAGCTCGCAGACCTACATGAACGGC
TCGCCCACCTACAGCATGTCCTACTCGCAGCAGGGCACCCCTGGCATGGCTCTTGGCTCCATGGGTTCGG
TGGTCAAGTCCGAGGCCAGCTCCAGCCCCCCTGTGGTTACCTCTTCCTCCCACTCCAGGGCGCCCTGCCA
GGCCGGGGACCTCCGGGACATGATCAGCATGTATCTCCCCGGCGCCGAGGTGCCGGAACCCGCCGCCCCC
AGCAGACTTCACATGTCCCAGCACTACCAGAGCGGCCCGGTGCCCGGCACGGCCATTAACGGCACACTGC
CCCTCTCACACATGTGAGCGGCCGCATCGAGAGATCCGGGAGACACAACGGTTTCCCTCTAGCGGGATCA
ATTCCGCCCCCCCCCCTAACGTTACTGGCCGAAGCCGCTTGGAATAAGGCCGGTGTGCGTTTGTCTATAT
GTTATTTTCCACCATATTGCCGTCTTTTGGCAATGTGAGGGCCCGGAAACCTGGCCCTGTCTTCTTGACG
AGCATTCCTAGGGGTCTTTCCCCTCTCGCCAAAGGAATGCAAGGTCTGTTGAATGTCGTGAAGGAAGCAG
TTCCTCTGGAAGCTTCTTGAAGACAAACAACGTCTGTAGCGACCCTTTGCAGGCAGCGGAACCCCCCACC
TGGCGACAGGTGCCTCTGCGGCCAAAAGCCACGTGTATAAGATACACCTGCAAAGGCGGCACAACCCCAG
TGCCACGTTGTGAGTTGGATAGTTGTGGAAAGAGTCAAATGGCTCTCCTCAAGCGTATTCAACAAGGGGC
TGAAGGATGCCCAGAAGGTACCCCATTGTATGGGATCTGATCTGGGGCCTCGGTGCACATGCTTTACATG
TGTTTAGTCGAGGTTAAAAAAACGTCTAGGCCCCCCGAACCACGGGGACGTGGTTTTCCTTTGAAAAACA
CGATAATACCATGGATTCATACCTGCTGATGTGGGGACTGCTCACGTTCATCATGGTGCCTGGCTGCCAG
GCAGAGCTCTGTGACGATGACCCGCCAGAGATCCCACACGCCACATTCAAAGCCATGGCCTACAAGGAAG
GAACCATGTTGAACTGTGAATGCAAGAGAGGTTTCCGCAGAATAAAAAGCGGGTCACTCTATATGCTCTG
TACAGGAAACTCTAGCCACTCGTCCTGGGACAACCAATGTCAATGCACAAGCTCTGCCACTCGGAACACA
ACGAAACAAGTGACACCTCAACCTGAAGAACAGAAAGAAAGGAAAACCACAGAAATGCAAAGTCCAATGC
AGCCAGTGGACCAAGCGAGCCTTCCAGGTCACTGCAGGGAACCTCCACCATGGGAAAATGAAGCCACAGA
GAGAATTTATCATTTCGTGGTGGGGCAGATGGTTTATTATCAGTGCGTCCAGGGATACAGGGCTCTACAC
AGAGGTCCTGCTGAGAGCGTCTGCAAAATGACCCACGGGAAGACAAGGTGGACCCAGCCCCAGCTCATAT
GCACAGGTGAAATGGAGACCAGTCAGTTTCCAGGTGAAGAGAAGCCTCAGGCAAGCCCCGAAGGCCGTCC
TGAGAGTGAGACTTCCTGCCTCGTCACAACAACAGATTTTCAAATACAGACAGAAATGGCTGCAACCATG
GAGACGTCCATATTTACAACAGAGTACCAGGTAGCAGTGGCCGGCTGTGTTTTCCTGCTGATCAGCGTCC
TCCTCCTGAGTGGGCTCACCTGGCAGCGGAGACAGAGGAAGAGTAGAAGAACAATCTAGAGG
